Addgene plasmid #26836: pXP316
Purpose: (Empty Backbone)
Depositing lab: Nancy DaSilva & Suzanne Sandmeyer. Depositing organization: University of California, Irvine. Publication: A vector set for systematic metabolic engineering in Saccharomyces cerevisiae. Fang F, Salmon K, Shen MW, Aeling KA, Ito E, Irwin B, Tran UP, Hatfield GW, Da Silva NA, Sandmeyer S. Yeast. 2011 Feb;28(2):123-36. doi: 10.1002/yea.1824. Epub 2010 Oct 8. PubMed 20936606.
Backbone
  Vector backbone: pUC18
  Backbone size (bp): 5010
  Modifications to backbone: N/A
  Vector type: Yeast Expression
  Selectable markers: TRP1
Growth in bacteria
  Bacterial resistance: Ampicillin, 100 μg/mL
  Growth temperature: 37°C
  Growth strain: DH5alpha
  Copy number: High Copy
Gene/Insert
  Gene/Insert name: None
  Cloning method: Restriction Enzyme; 5′ cloning site SpeI (not destroyed); 3′ cloning site XhoI (not destroyed)
  Sequencing primers: 5′ N/A
Terms and licenses: Academic/Nonprofit Terms; Industry Terms: Not Available to Industry
How to cite: pXP316 was a gift from Nancy DaSilva & Suzanne Sandmeyer (Addgene plasmid # 26836 ; http://n2t.net/addgene:26836 ; RRID:Addgene_26836)
