[The description below was written by a language model from this plasmid's Addgene catalogue record and the feature table of its GenBank file.]
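Description:
pXP316 is an empty yeast expression backbone of 5,010 bp built on pUC18, part of a vector set designed for systematic metabolic engineering in Saccharomyces cerevisiae. In E. coli it is maintained at high copy by the ColE1/pUC-type origin and selected with ampicillin through the bla (AmpR) gene. Remnants of the pUC lacZ region (lac promoter, lac operator, CAP binding site and M13 primer sites) are also present. In yeast, selection relies on the TRP1 auxotrophic marker, which encodes phosphoribosylanthranilate isomerase and restores tryptophan prototrophy in trp1 strains. It is driven by its own promoter.

The expression cassette consists of the S. cerevisiae TEF1 promoter, a strong constitutive promoter from the EF-1-alpha gene, followed by a short cloning region and the CYC1 transcription terminator. A gene of interest is inserted between these elements using the SpeI and XhoI sites, both of which are preserved. No insert is present in the deposited plasmid. The TRP1 promoter and coding sequence are flanked by two loxP sites, so Cre recombinase can excise the marker after selection. This allows TRP1 to be reused in successive rounds of strain engineering.

The feature table annotates no yeast replication element (2μ origin or CEN/ARS), although an unannotated stretch lies between the second loxP site and the lac region. The record therefore does not state how the plasmid is maintained in yeast, or whether it is intended as an episomal vector or as a template for integration cassettes.
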