LOCUS       Exported 5010 bp ds-DNA circular SYN 13-MAY-2021
DEFINITION  synthetic circular DNA
ACCESSION   .
VERSION     .
KEYWORDS    pXP316
SOURCE      synthetic DNA construct
  ORGANISM  synthetic DNA construct
REFERENCE   1 (bases 1 to 5010)
  AUTHORS   Fang F, Salmon K, Shen MW, Aeling KA, Ito E, Irwin B, Tran UP,
            Hatfield GW, Da Silva NA, Sandmeyer S
  TITLE     A vector set for systematic metabolic engineering in Saccharomyces
            cerevisiae.
  JOURNAL   Yeast. 2010 Sep 10. ():.
  PUBMED    20936606
REFERENCE   2 (bases 1 to 5010)
  AUTHORS   .
  TITLE     Direct Submission
  JOURNAL   Exported May 13, 2021 from SnapGene Server 1.1.58
            http://www.snapgene.com
FEATURES             Location/Qualifiers
     source          1..5010
                     /organism="synthetic DNA construct"
                     /mol_type="other DNA"
     primer_bind     complement(29..51)
                     /label=pGEX 3'
                     /note="pGEX vectors, reverse primer"
     primer_bind     151..170
                     /label=pRS-marker
                     /note="pRS vectors, use to sequence yeast selectable
                     marker"
     primer_bind     364..386
                     /label=M13/pUC Forward
                     /note="In lacZ gene"
     primer_bind     378..395
                     /label=M13 Forward
                     /note="In lacZ gene. Also called M13-F20 or M13 (-21)
                     Forward"
     primer_bind     379..395
                     /label=M13 fwd
                     /note="common sequencing primer, one of multiple similar
                     variants"
     protein_bind    440..473
                     /label=loxP
                     /bound_moiety="Cre recombinase"
                     /note="Cre-mediated recombination occurs in the 8-bp core
                     sequence (GCATACAT)."
     promoter        474..755
                     /gene="S. cerevisiae TRP1"
                     /label=TRP1 promoter
     CDS             756..1430
                     /codon_start=1
                     /gene="S. cerevisiae TRP1"
                     /product="phosphoribosylanthranilate isomerase, required
                     for tryptophan biosynthesis"
                     /label=TRP1
                     /note="yeast auxotrophic marker"
                     /translation="MSVINFTGSSGPLVKVCGLQSTEAAECALDSDADLLGIICVPNRK
                     RTIDPVIARKISSLVKAYKNSSGTPKYLVGVFRNQPKEDVLALVNDYGIDIVQLHGDES
                     WQEYQEFLGLPVIKRLVFPKDCNILLSAASQKPHSFIPLFDSEAGGTGELLDWNSISDW
                     VGRQESPESLHFMLAGGLTPENVGDALRLNGVIGVDVSGGVETNGVKDSNKIANFVKNA
                     KK"
     protein_bind    1479..1512
                     /label=loxP
                     /bound_moiety="Cre recombinase"
                     /note="Cre-mediated recombination occurs in the 8-bp core
                     sequence (GCATACAT)."
     primer_bind     complement(2042..2058)
                     /label=M13 rev
                     /note="common sequencing primer, one of multiple similar
                     variants"
     primer_bind     complement(2042..2058)
                     /label=M13 Reverse
                     /note="In lacZ gene. Also called M13-rev"
     primer_bind     complement(2055..2077)
                     /label=M13/pUC Reverse
                     /note="In lacZ gene"
     protein_bind    2066..2082
                     /label=lac operator
                     /bound_moiety="lac repressor encoded by lacI"
                     /note="The lac repressor binds to the lac operator to
                     inhibit transcription in E. coli. This inhibition can be
                     relieved by adding lactose or
                     isopropyl-beta-D-thiogalactopyranoside (IPTG)."
     promoter        complement(2090..2120)
                     /label=lac promoter
                     /note="promoter for the E. coli lac operon"
     protein_bind    2135..2156
                     /label=CAP binding site
                     /bound_moiety="E. coli catabolite activator protein"
                     /note="CAP binding activates transcription in the presence
                     of cAMP."
     primer_bind     complement(2273..2290)
                     /label=L4440
                     /note="L4440 vector, forward primer"
     rep_origin      complement(2444..3032)
                     /direction=LEFT
                     /label=ori
                     /note="high-copy-number ColE1/pMB1/pBR322/pUC origin of
                     replication"
     primer_bind     complement(2524..2543)
                     /label=pBR322ori-F
                     /note="pBR322 origin, forward primer"
     CDS             complement(3203..4063)
                     /codon_start=1
                     /gene="bla"
                     /product="beta-lactamase"
                     /label=AmpR
                     /note="confers resistance to ampicillin, carbenicillin, and
                     related antibiotics"
                     /translation="MSIQHFRVALIPFFAAFCLPVFAHPETLVKVKDAEDQLGARVGYI
                     ELDLNSGKILESFRPEERFPMMSTFKVLLCGAVLSRIDAGQEQLGRRIHYSQNDLVEYS
                     PVTEKHLTDGMTVRELCSAAITMSDNTAANLLLTTIGGPKELTAFLHNMGDHVTRLDRW
                     EPELNEAIPNDERDTTMPVAMATTLRKLLTGELLTLASRQQLIDWMEADKVAGPLLRSA
                     LPAGWFIADKSGAGERGSRGIIAALGPDGKPSRIVVIYTTGSQATMDERNRQIAEIGAS
                     LIKHW"
     primer_bind     3826..3845
                     /label=Amp-R
                     /note="Ampicillin resistance gene, reverse primer"
     promoter        4128..4535
                     /gene="S. cerevisiae TEF1"
                     /label=TEF1 promoter
                     /note="promoter for EF-1-alpha"
     terminator      4573..4820
                     /gene="S. cerevisiae CYC1"
                     /label=CYC1 terminator
                     /note="transcription terminator for CYC1"
     primer_bind     complement(4589..4607)
                     /label=CYC1
                     /note="CYC1 transcription termination signal, reverse
                     primer"
     primer_bind     4983..5001
                     /label=pBRforEco
                     /note="pBR322 vectors, upsteam of EcoRI site, forward
                     primer"
ORIGIN
        1 tcgcgcgttt cggtgatgac ggtgaaaacc tctgacacat gcagctcccg gagacggtca
       61 cagcttgtct gtaagcggat gccgggagca gacaagcccg tcagggcgcg tcagcgggtg
      121 ttggcgggtg tcggggctgg cttaactatg cggcatcaga gcagattgta ctgagagtgc
      181 accatatgcg gtgtgaaata ccgcacagat gcgtaaggag aaaataccgc atcaggcgcc
      241 attcgccatt caggctgcgc aactgttggg aagggcgatc ggtgcgggcc tcttcgctat
      301 tacgccagct ggcgaaaggg ggatgtgctg caaggcgatt aagttgggta acgccagggt
      361 tttcccagtc acgacgttgt aaaacgacgg ccagtgccaa gcttgcatgc ctgcaggtcg
      421 actctagagg atccccggga taacttcgta tagcatacat tatacgaagt tataacgaca
      481 ttactatata tataatatag gaagcattta atagaacagc atcgtaatat atgtgtactt
      541 tgcagttatg acgccagatg gcagtagtgg aagatattct ttattgaaaa atagcttgtc
      601 accttacgta caatcttgat ccggagcttt tctttttttg ccgattaaga attaattcgg
      661 tcgaaaaaag aaaaggagag ggccaagagg gagggcattg gtgactattg agcacgtgag
      721 tatacgtgat taagcacaca aaggcagctt ggagtatgtc tgttattaat ttcacaggta
      781 gttctggtcc attggtgaaa gtttgcggct tgcagagcac agaggccgca gaatgtgctc
      841 tagattccga tgctgacttg ctgggtatta tatgtgtgcc caatagaaag agaacaattg
      901 acccggttat tgcaaggaaa atttcaagtc ttgtaaaagc atataaaaat agttcaggca
      961 ctccgaaata cttggttggc gtgtttcgta atcaacctaa ggaggatgtt ttggctctgg
     1021 tcaatgatta cggcattgat atcgtccaac tgcatggaga tgagtcgtgg caagaatacc
     1081 aagagttcct cggtttgcca gttattaaaa gactcgtatt tccaaaagac tgcaacatac
     1141 tactcagtgc agcttcacag aaacctcatt cgtttattcc cttgtttgat tcagaagcag
     1201 gtgggacagg tgaacttttg gattggaact cgatttctga ctgggttgga aggcaagaga
     1261 gccccgaaag cttacatttt atgttagctg gtggactgac gccagaaaat gttggtgatg
     1321 cgcttagatt aaatggcgtt attggtgttg atgtaagcgg aggtgtggag acaaatggtg
     1381 taaaagactc taacaaaata gcaaatttcg tcaaaaatgc taagaaatag gttattactg
     1441 agtagtattt atttaagtat tgtttgtgca cttgcctgat aacttcgtat agcatacatt
     1501 atacgaagtt atcccgggta ccgagctcga attcatcacg tgctataaaa ataattataa
     1561 tttaaatttt ttaatataaa tatataaatt aaaaatagaa agtaaaaaaa gaaattaaag
     1621 aaaaaatagt ttttgttttc cgaagatgta aaagactcta gggggatcgc caacaaatac
     1681 taccttttat cttgctcttc ctgctctcag gtattaatgc cgaattgttt catcttgtct
     1741 gtgtagaaga ccacacacga aaatcctgtg attttacatt ttacttatcg ttaatcgaat
     1801 gtatatctat ttaatctgct tttcttgtct aataaatata tatgtaaagt acgctttttg
     1861 ttgaaatttt ttaaaccttt gtttattttt ttttcttcat tccgtaactc ttctaccttc
     1921 tttatttact ttctaaaatc caaatacaaa acataaaaat aaataaacac agagtaaatt
     1981 cccaaattat tccatcatta aaagatacga ggcgcgtgta agttacgaat tcgtaatcat
     2041 ggtcatagct gtttcctgtg tgaaattgtt atccgctcac aattccacac aacatacgag
     2101 ccggaagcat aaagtgtaaa gcctggggtg cctaatgagt gagctaactc acattaattg
     2161 cgttgcgctc actgcccgct ttccagtcgg gaaacctgtc gtgccagctg cattaatgaa
     2221 tcggccaacg cgcggggaga ggcggtttgc gtattgggcg ctcttccgct tcctcgctca
     2281 ctgactcgct gcgctcggtc gttcggctgc ggcgagcggt atcagctcac tcaaaggcgg
     2341 taatacggtt atccacagaa tcaggggata acgcaggaaa gaacatgtga gcaaaaggcc
     2401 agcaaaaggc caggaaccgt aaaaaggccg cgttgctggc gtttttccat aggctccgcc
     2461 cccctgacga gcatcacaaa aatcgacgct caagtcagag gtggcgaaac ccgacaggac
     2521 tataaagata ccaggcgttt ccccctggaa gctccctcgt gcgctctcct gttccgaccc
     2581 tgccgcttac cggatacctg tccgcctttc tcccttcggg aagcgtggcg ctttctcata
     2641 gctcacgctg taggtatctc agttcggtgt aggtcgttcg ctccaagctg ggctgtgtgc
     2701 acgaaccccc cgttcagccc gaccgctgcg ccttatccgg taactatcgt cttgagtcca
     2761 acccggtaag acacgactta tcgccactgg cagcagccac tggtaacagg attagcagag
     2821 cgaggtatgt aggcggtgct acagagttct tgaagtggtg gcctaactac ggctacacta
     2881 gaaggacagt atttggtatc tgcgctctgc tgaagccagt taccttcgga aaaagagttg
     2941 gtagctcttg atccggcaaa caaaccaccg ctggtagcgg tggttttttt gtttgcaagc
     3001 agcagattac gcgcagaaaa aaaggatctc aagaagatcc tttgatcttt tctacggggt
     3061 ctgacgctca gtggaacgaa aactcacgtt aagggatttt ggtcatgaga ttatcaaaaa
     3121 ggatcttcac ctagatcctt ttaaattaaa aatgaagttt taaatcaatc taaagtatat
     3181 atgagtaaac ttggtctgac agttaccaat gcttaatcag tgaggcacct atctcagcga
     3241 tctgtctatt tcgttcatcc atagttgcct gactccccgt cgtgtagata actacgatac
     3301 gggagggctt accatctggc cccagtgctg caatgatacc gcgagaccca cgctcaccgg
     3361 ctccagattt atcagcaata aaccagccag ccggaagggc cgagcgcaga agtggtcctg
     3421 caactttatc cgcctccatc cagtctatta attgttgccg ggaagctaga gtaagtagtt
     3481 cgccagttaa tagtttgcgc aacgttgttg ccattgctac aggcatcgtg gtgtcacgct
     3541 cgtcgtttgg tatggcttca ttcagctccg gttcccaacg atcaaggcga gttacatgat
     3601 cccccatgtt gtgcaaaaaa gcggttagct ccttcggtcc tccgatcgtt gtcagaagta
     3661 agttggccgc agtgttatca ctcatggtta tggcagcact gcataattct cttactgtca
     3721 tgccatccgt aagatgcttt tctgtgactg gtgagtactc aaccaagtca ttctgagaat
     3781 agtgtatgcg gcgaccgagt tgctcttgcc cggcgtcaat acgggataat accgcgccac
     3841 atagcagaac tttaaaagtg ctcatcattg gaaaacgttc ttcggggcga aaactctcaa
     3901 ggatcttacc gctgttgaga tccagttcga tgtaacccac tcgtgcaccc aactgatctt
     3961 cagcatcttt tactttcacc agcgtttctg ggtgagcaaa aacaggaagg caaaatgccg
     4021 caaaaaaggg aataagggcg acacggaaat gttgaatact catactcttc ctttttcaat
     4081 attaccgcga atccttacat cacacccaat cccccacaag tgatccccca cacaccatag
     4141 cttcaaaatg tttctactcc ttttttactc ttccagattt tctcggactc cgcgcatcgc
     4201 cgtaccactt caaaacaccc aagcacagca tactaaattt cccctctttc ttcctctagg
     4261 gtgtcgttaa ttacccgtac taaaggtttg gaaaagaaaa aagagaccgc ctcgtttctt
     4321 tttcttcgtc gaaaaaggca ataaaaattt ttatcacgtt tctttttctt gaaaattttt
     4381 ttttttgatt tttttctctt tcgatgacct cccattgata tttaagttaa taaacggtct
     4441 tcaatttctc aagtttcagt ttcatttttc ttgttctatt acaacttttt ttacttcttg
     4501 ctcattagaa agaaagcata gcaatctaat ctaagtttta attacaaaac tagtgatatc
     4561 tgcgcactcg agtcatgtaa ttagttatgt cacgcttaca ttcacgccct ccccccacat
     4621 ccgctctaac cgaaaaggaa ggagttagac aacctgaagt ctaggtccct atttattttt
     4681 ttatagttat gttagtatta agaacgttat ttatatttca aatttttctt ttttttctgt
     4741 acagacgcgt gtacgcatgt aacattatac tgaaaacctt gcttgagaag gttttgggac
     4801 gctcgaaggc tttaatttgc ggccaatatt attgaagcat ttatcagggt tattgtctca
     4861 tgagcggata catatttgaa tgtatttaga aaaataaaca aataggggtt ccgcgcacat
     4921 ttccccgaaa agtgccacct gacgtctaag aaaccattat tatcatgaca ttaacctata
     4981 aaaataggcg tatcacgagg ccctttcgtc
//
