>Addgene plasmid #26836 | pXP316 | addgene partial sequence | sequence record 33069 | 26836 with M13pUC-fwd
CCCGGGATAACTTCGTATAGCATACATTATACGAAGTTATAACGACATTACTATATATATAATATAGGAA
GCATTTAATAGAACAGCATCGTAATATATGTGTACTTTGCAGTTATGACGCCAGATGGCAGTAGTGGAAG
ATATTCTTTATTGAAAAATAGCTTGTCACCTTACGTACAATCTTGATCCGGAGCTTTTCTTTTTTTGCCG
ATTAAGAATTAATTCGGTCGAAAAAAGAAAAGGAGAGGGCCAAGAGGGAGGGCATTGGTGACTATTGAGC
ACGTGAGTATACGTGATTAAGCACACAAAGGCAGCTTGGAGTATGTCTGTTATTAATTTCACAGGTAGTT
CTGGTCCATTGGTGAAAGTTTGCGGCTTGCAGAGCACAGAGGCCGCAGAATGTGCTCTAGATTCCGATGC
TGACTTGCTGGGTATTATATGTGTGCCCAATAGAAAGAGAACAATTGACCCGGTTATTGCAAGGAAAATT
TCAAGTCTTGTAAAAGCATATAAAAATAGTTCAGGCACTCCGAAATACTTGGTTGGCGTGTTTCGTAATC
AACCTAAGGAGGATGTTTTGGCTCTGGTCAATGATTACGGCATTGATATCGTCCAACTGCATGGAGATGA
GTCGTGGCAAGAATACCAAGAGTTCCTCGGTTTGCCAGTTATTAAAAGACTCGTATTTCCAAAAGACTGC
AACATACTACTCAGTGCAGCTTCACAGAAACCTCATTCGTTTATTCCCTTGTTTGATTCAGAAGCAGGTG
GGACAGGTGAACTTTTGGATTGGAACTCGATTTCTGACTGGGTTGGAAGGCAAGAGAGCCCCGAAAG
